>Addgene plasmid #132182 | pDONR221_SLC5A5 | addgene full sequence | sequence record 261099 | Addgene NGS Result
CTTTCCTGCGTTATCCCCTGATTCTGTGGATAACCGTATTACCGCCTTTGAGTGAGCTGATACCGCTCGC
CGCAGCCGAACGACCGAGCGCAGCGAGTCAGTGAGCGAGGAAGCGGAAGAGCGCCCAATACGCAAACCGC
CTCTCCCCGCGCGTTGGCCGATTCATTAATGCAGCTGGCACGACAGGTTTCCCGACTGGAAAGCGGGCAG
TGAGCGCAACGCAATTAATACGCGTACCGCTAGCCAGGAAGAGTTTGTAGAAACGCAAAAAGGCCATCCG
TCAGGATGGCCTTCTGCTTAGTTTGATGCCTGGCAGTTTATGGCGGGCGTCCTGCCCGCCACCCTCCGGG
CCGTTGCTTCACAACGTTCAAATCCGCTCCCGGCGGATTTGTCCTACTCAGGAGAGCGTTCACCGACAAA
CAACAGATAAAACGAAAGGCCCAGTCTTCCGACTGAGCCTTTCGTTTTATTTGATGCCTGGCAGTTCCCT
ACTCTCGCGTTAACGCTAGCATGGATGTTTTCCCAGTCACGACGTTGTAAAACGACGGCCAGTCTTAAGC
TCGGGCCCCAAATAATGATTTTATTTTGACTGATAGTGACCTGTTCGTTGCAACACATTGATGAGCAATG
CTTTTTTATAATGCCAACTTTGTACAAAAAAGCAGGCTCCACCATGGAGGCCGTGGAGACAGGAGAGAGG
CCCACCTTCGGCGCATGGGACTACGGCGTGTTTGCCCTGATGCTGCTGGTGTCCACAGGCATCGGACTGT
GGGTGGGACTGGCAAGAGGAGGCCAGAGGTCTGCCGAGGATTTCTTTACCGGAGGCCGGAGACTGGCCGC
CCTGCCTGTGGGCCTGTCCCTGTCTGCCAGCTTCATGAGCGCCGTGCAGGTGCTGGGAGTGCCATCCGAG
GCATACCGCTATGGCCTGAAGTTTCTGTGGATGTGCCTGGGCCAGCTGCTGAATTCCGTGCTGACAGCCC
TGCTGTTCATGCCAGTGTTTTACCGGCTGGGCCTGACCTCCACATACGAGTATCTGGAGATGAGGTTCTC
TAGGGCCGTGCGGCTGTGCGGCACCCTGCAGTATATCGTGGCCACAATGCTGTACACCGGCATCGTGATC
TATGCCCCCGCCCTGATCCTGAACCAGGTGACAGGCCTGGACATCTGGGCCAGCCTGCTGTCCACCGGCA
TCATCTGCACCTTTTACACAGCAGTGGGAGGAATGAAGGCAGTGGTGTGGACAGACGTGTTCCAGGTGGT
GGTCATGCTGTCCGGATTTTGGGTGGTGCTGGCAAGGGGCGTGATGCTGGTGGGAGGACCCCGGCAGGTG
CTGACCCTGGCCCAGAACCACAGCAGAATCAATCTGATGGACTTCAACCCTGATCCAAGGTCCCGCTATA
CCTTCTGGACATTTGTGGTGGGCGGCACACTGGTGTGGCTGAGCATGTACGGCGTGAATCAGGCACAGGT
GCAGCGGTACGTGGCATGTCGGACCGAGAAGCAGGCCAAGCTGGCCCTGCTGATCAACCAAGTGGGCCTG
TTTCTGATCGTGAGCTCCGCCGCCTGCTGTGGCATCGTGATGTTCGTGTTTTACACCGACTGCGATCCTC
TGCTGCTGGGCAGAATCTCCGCCCCCGACCAGTATATGCCTCTGCTGGTGCTGGACATCTTCGAGGATCT
GCCAGGAGTGCCTGGACTGTTTCTGGCATGTGCCTACTCTGGCACCCTGAGCACAGCCTCCACCTCTATC
AATGCCATGGCCGCCGTGACCGTGGAGGATCTGATCAAGCCTCGGCTGAGAAGCCTGGCCCCAAGGAAGC
TGGTCATCATCTCCAAGGGCCTGTCTCTGATCTATGGATCCGCCTGCCTGACAGTGGCCGCCCTGTCTAG
CCTGCTGGGAGGAGGCGTGCTGCAGGGCTCCTTCACCGTGATGGGCGTGATCTCTGGACCTCTGCTGGGA
GCCTTCATCCTGGGAATGTTTCTGCCAGCCTGTAACACCCCAGGCGTGCTGGCAGGACTGGGAGCAGGCC
TGGCCCTGTCTCTGTGGGTGGCCCTGGGAGCCACACTGTACCCACCTAGCGAGCAGACCATGAGAGTGCT
GCCATCCTCTGCCGCAAGATGCGTGGCCCTGAGCGTGAATGCATCCGGACTGCTGGACCCAGCCCTGCTG
CCAGCCAACGATAGCTCCAGAGCCCCATCTAGCGGAATGGACGCAAGCAGGCCCGCCCTGGCCGATTCTT
TCTACGCCATCAGCTATCTGTACTATGGCGCCCTGGGCACCCTGACCACAGTGCTGTGCGGCGCCCTGAT
CTCTTGTCTGACAGGACCAACCAAGCGCAGCACACTGGCACCTGGACTGCTGTGGTGGGACCTGGCAAGG
CAGACCGCATCTGTGGCACCAAAGGAGGAGGTGGCCATCCTGGACGATAATCTGGTGAAGGGCCCTGAGG
AGCTGCCAACAGGCAATAAGAAGCCACCCGGCTTTCTGCCCACCAACGAGGATAGACTGTTCTTTCTGGG
ACAGAAGGAGCTGGAGGGAGCAGGAAGCTGGACACCTTGCGTGGGACACGACGGAGGAAGGGATCAGCAG
GAGACCAACCTGGACCCAGCTTTCTTGTACAAAGTTGGCATTATAAGAAAGCATTGCTTATCAATTTGTT
GCAACGAACAGGTCACTATCAGTCAAAATAAAATCATTATTTGCCATCCAGCTGATATCCCCTATAGTGA
GTCGTATTACATGGTCATAGCTGTTTCCTGGCAGCTCTGGCCCGTGTCTCAAAATCTCTGATGTTACATT
GCACAAGATAAAAATATATCATCATGAACAATAAAACTGTCTGCTTACATAAACAGTAATACAAGGGGTG
TTATGAGCCATATTCAACGGGAAACGTCGAGGCCGCGATTAAATTCCAACATGGATGCTGATTTATATGG
GTATAAATGGGCTCGCGATAATGTCGGGCAATCAGGTGCGACAATCTATCGCTTGTATGGGAAGCCCGAT
GCGCCAGAGTTGTTTCTGAAACATGGCAAAGGTAGCGTTGCCAATGATGTTACAGATGAGATGGTCAGAC
TAAACTGGCTGACGGAATTTATGCCTCTTCCGACCATCAAGCATTTTATCCGTACTCCTGATGATGCATG
GTTACTCACCACTGCGATCCCCGGAAAAACAGCATTCCAGGTATTAGAAGAATATCCTGATTCAGGTGAA
AATATTGTTGATGCGCTGGCAGTGTTCCTGCGCCGGTTGCATTCGATTCCTGTTTGTAATTGTCCTTTTA
ACAGCGATCGCGTATTTCGTCTCGCTCAGGCGCAATCACGAATGAATAACGGTTTGGTTGATGCGAGTGA
TTTTGATGACGAGCGTAATGGCTGGCCTGTTGAACAAGTCTGGAAAGAAATGCATAAACTTTTGCCATTC
TCACCGGATTCAGTCGTCACTCATGGTGATTTCTCACTTGATAACCTTATTTTTGACGAGGGGAAATTAA
TAGGTTGTATTGATGTTGGACGAGTCGGAATCGCAGACCGATACCAGGATCTTGCCATCCTATGGAACTG
CCTCGGTGAGTTTTCTCCTTCATTACAGAAACGGCTTTTTCAAAAATATGGTATTGATAATCCTGATATG
AATAAATTGCAGTTTCATTTGATGCTCGATGAGTTTTTCTAATCAGAATTGGTTAATTGGTTGTAACACT
GGCAGAGCATTACGCTGACTTGACGGGACGGCGCAAGCTCATGACCAAAATCCCTTAACGTGAGTTACGC
GTCGTTCCACTGAGCGTCAGACCCCGTAGAAAAGATCAAAGGATCTTCTTGAGATCCTTTTTTTCTGCGC
GTAATCTGCTGCTTGCAAACAAAAAAACCACCGCTACCAGCGGTGGTTTGTTTGCCGGATCAAGAGCTAC
CAACTCTTTTTCCGAAGGTAACTGGCTTCAGCAGAGCGCAGATACCAAATACTGTTCTTCTAGTGTAGCC
GTAGTTAGGCCACCACTTCAAGAACTCTGTAGCACCGCCTACATACCTCGCTCTGCTAATCCTGTTACCA
GTGGCTGCTGCCAGTGGCGATAAGTCGTGTCTTACCGGGTTGGACTCAAGACGATAGTTACCGGATAAGG
CGCAGCGGTCGGGCTGAACGGGGGGTTCGTGCACACAGCCCAGCTTGGAGCGAACGACCTACACCGAACT
GAGATACCTACAGCGTGAGCTATGAGAAAGCGCCACGCTTCCCGAAGGGAGAAAGGCGGACAGGTATCCG
GTAAGCGGCAGGGTCGGAACAGGAGAGCGCACGAGGGAGCTTCCAGGGGGAAACGCCTGGTATCTTTATA
GTCCTGTCGGGTTTCGCCACCTCTGACTTGAGCGTCGATTTTTGTGATGCTCGTCAGGGGGGCGGAGCCT
ATGGAAAAACGCCAGCAACGCGGCCTTTTTACGGTTCCTGGCCTTTTGCTGGCCTTTTGCTCACATGTT
Features (pLannotate 1.2.2; 10 found; start..end, strand, type, name):
    121..213     +  CDS            lacI (fragment): lac repressor; lacI; The lac repressor binds to the lac operator to inhibit transcription in E. coli. This inhibition can be relieved by adding lactose or isopropyl-β-D-thiogalactopyranoside (IPTG).
    268..295     -  terminator     rrnB T2 terminator: transcription terminator T2 from the E. coli rrnB gene
    427..470     +  terminator     rrnB T1 terminator: Escherichia coli rrnB; transcription terminator T1 from the E. coli rrnB gene
    517..553     -  CDS            lacZα (fragment): LacZα fragment of β-galactosidase; lacZ fragment
    569..668     +  protein_bind   attL1: mutant version of attL; recombination site for the Gateway® LR reaction LR Clonase™
    674..2602    +  CDS            SLC5A5: SC5A5_HUMAN - Also known as NIS. Experimental evidence at protein level: Swiss-Prot protein existence level 1. Mediates iodide uptake in the thyroid gland. From Homo sapiens (Human).
   2604..2703    -  protein_bind   attL2: mutant version of attL; recombination site for the Gateway® LR reaction LR Clonase™
   2721..2739    -  promoter       T7 promoter: promoter for bacteriophage T7 RNA polymerase
   2873..3682    +  CDS            KanR: aminoglycoside phosphotransferase; aph(3')-Ia; confers resistance to kanamycin in bacteria or G418 (Geneticin®) in eukaryotes
   3829..4417    +  rep_origin     ori: high-copy-number ColE1/pMB1/pBR322/pUC origin of replication
