[The description below was written by a language model from this plasmid's Addgene catalogue record and pLannotate feature annotations shown in this document.]
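Description:
pDONR221_SLC5A5 is a Gateway entry clone built on the pDONR221 backbone (Thermo Fisher Scientific). It carries a codon-optimized open reading frame for human SLC5A5, the sodium/iodide symporter (NIS) that mediates iodide uptake in the thyroid gland. The sequenced plasmid is about 4.5 kb. It replicates in E. coli from a high-copy ColE1/pUC-type origin and is selected with kanamycin through an aph(3')-Ia aminoglycoside phosphotransferase gene. Although the catalogue lists the vector type as mammalian expression, the feature table shows no eukaryotic promoter or polyadenylation signal, so the plasmid is a shuttle or donor for the ORF rather than an expression construct itself.

The 1,929 bp SLC5A5 coding sequence lies between attL1 and attL2, the recombination sites used in the Gateway LR reaction. LR Clonase can therefore transfer the ORF directionally and in frame into any attR-containing destination vector, which then supplies the promoter, tags and selection markers needed for the chosen host. No epitope tags or reporters are annotated, and the record does not say whether the ORF retains a stop codon. Upstream of the cassette, the rrnB T1 and T2 terminators insulate the insert from read-through transcription from the backbone, which helps limit unwanted expression in bacteria. A T7 promoter sits just beyond attL2, pointing back toward the insert. The short lacI and lacZα fragments are backbone remnants, and M13 forward and reverse priming sites are used to sequence the insert. The plasmid belongs to a consortium collection of solute carrier (SLC) transporter clones, intended as a standard source of ORFs for subcloning into custom expression vectors for transporter research and drug discovery.
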