Addgene plasmid #132182: pDONR221_SLC5A5
Purpose: Gateway entry clone with codon-optimized ORF sequence for subcloning into custom expression vectors
Depositing lab: RESOLUTE Consortium & Giulio Superti-Furga. Depositing organization: CeMM Research Center for Molecular Medicine. Publication: The RESOLUTE consortium: unlocking SLC transporters for drug discovery. Superti-Furga G, Lackner D, Wiedmer T, Ingles-Prieto A, Barbosa B, Girardi E, Goldmann U, Gurtl B, Klavins K, Klimek C, Lindinger S, Lineiro-Retes E, Muller AC, Onstein S, Redinger G, Reil D, Sedlyarov V, Wolf G, Crawford M, Everley R, ... Steppan CM. Nat Rev Drug Discov. 2020 Jul;19(7):429-430. doi: 10.1038/d41573-020-00056-6. PubMed 32265506.
Backbone
  Vector backbone: pDONR221
  Backbone manufacturer: Thermo Fisher Scientific
  Backbone size w/o insert (bp): 2550
  Vector type: Mammalian Expression
Growth in bacteria
  Bacterial resistance: Kanamycin, 50 μg/mL
  Growth temperature: 37°C
  Growth strain: Stbl3
  Copy number: High Copy
Gene/Insert
  Gene/Insert name: SLC5A5 (alt name: NIS)
  Species: H. sapiens (human)
  Insert size (bp): 1929
  Entrez Gene: SLC5A5 (a.k.a. NIS, TDH1)
  Cloning method: Gateway Cloning
  Sequencing primers: 5′ M13-fwd; 3′ M13-rev
Terms and licenses: Academic/Nonprofit Terms; Industry Terms
Depositor comments: For more information on the full Resolute plasmid collection, please see www.addgene.org/depositor-collections/re-solute/. Please provide your feedback on this plasmid to the RESOLUTE consortium by filling out their RESOLUTE repository feedback form: https://forms.office.com/Pages/ResponsePage.aspx?id=0e05yklzmkS7rjFGQL4N7z4feCLQvEJAmVcOCM_u885UN1JJRko0Ukg4TVQwNTZLOUxPQVJWT1NHUCQlQCN0PWcu
How to cite: pDONR221_SLC5A5 was a gift from RESOLUTE Consortium & Giulio Superti-Furga (Addgene plasmid # 132182 ; http://n2t.net/addgene:132182 ; RRID:Addgene_132182)
