>Addgene plasmid #132182 | pDONR221_SLC5A5 | depositor partial sequence | sequence record 253764 | Codon-optimized ORF of SLC5A5
ATGGAGGCCGTGGAGACAGGAGAGAGGCCCACCTTCGGCGCATGGGACTACGGCGTGTTTGCCCTGATGC
TGCTGGTGTCCACAGGCATCGGACTGTGGGTGGGACTGGCAAGAGGAGGCCAGAGGTCTGCCGAGGATTT
CTTTACCGGAGGCCGGAGACTGGCCGCCCTGCCTGTGGGCCTGTCCCTGTCTGCCAGCTTCATGAGCGCC
GTGCAGGTGCTGGGAGTGCCATCCGAGGCATACCGCTATGGCCTGAAGTTTCTGTGGATGTGCCTGGGCC
AGCTGCTGAATTCCGTGCTGACAGCCCTGCTGTTCATGCCAGTGTTTTACCGGCTGGGCCTGACCTCCAC
ATACGAGTATCTGGAGATGAGGTTCTCTAGGGCCGTGCGGCTGTGCGGCACCCTGCAGTATATCGTGGCC
ACAATGCTGTACACCGGCATCGTGATCTATGCCCCCGCCCTGATCCTGAACCAGGTGACAGGCCTGGACA
TCTGGGCCAGCCTGCTGTCCACCGGCATCATCTGCACCTTTTACACAGCAGTGGGAGGAATGAAGGCAGT
GGTGTGGACAGACGTGTTCCAGGTGGTGGTCATGCTGTCCGGATTTTGGGTGGTGCTGGCAAGGGGCGTG
ATGCTGGTGGGAGGACCCCGGCAGGTGCTGACCCTGGCCCAGAACCACAGCAGAATCAATCTGATGGACT
TCAACCCTGATCCAAGGTCCCGCTATACCTTCTGGACATTTGTGGTGGGCGGCACACTGGTGTGGCTGAG
CATGTACGGCGTGAATCAGGCACAGGTGCAGCGGTACGTGGCATGTCGGACCGAGAAGCAGGCCAAGCTG
GCCCTGCTGATCAACCAAGTGGGCCTGTTTCTGATCGTGAGCTCCGCCGCCTGCTGTGGCATCGTGATGT
TCGTGTTTTACACCGACTGCGATCCTCTGCTGCTGGGCAGAATCTCCGCCCCCGACCAGTATATGCCTCT
GCTGGTGCTGGACATCTTCGAGGATCTGCCAGGAGTGCCTGGACTGTTTCTGGCATGTGCCTACTCTGGC
ACCCTGAGCACAGCCTCCACCTCTATCAATGCCATGGCCGCCGTGACCGTGGAGGATCTGATCAAGCCTC
GGCTGAGAAGCCTGGCCCCAAGGAAGCTGGTCATCATCTCCAAGGGCCTGTCTCTGATCTATGGATCCGC
CTGCCTGACAGTGGCCGCCCTGTCTAGCCTGCTGGGAGGAGGCGTGCTGCAGGGCTCCTTCACCGTGATG
GGCGTGATCTCTGGACCTCTGCTGGGAGCCTTCATCCTGGGAATGTTTCTGCCAGCCTGTAACACCCCAG
GCGTGCTGGCAGGACTGGGAGCAGGCCTGGCCCTGTCTCTGTGGGTGGCCCTGGGAGCCACACTGTACCC
ACCTAGCGAGCAGACCATGAGAGTGCTGCCATCCTCTGCCGCAAGATGCGTGGCCCTGAGCGTGAATGCA
TCCGGACTGCTGGACCCAGCCCTGCTGCCAGCCAACGATAGCTCCAGAGCCCCATCTAGCGGAATGGACG
CAAGCAGGCCCGCCCTGGCCGATTCTTTCTACGCCATCAGCTATCTGTACTATGGCGCCCTGGGCACCCT
GACCACAGTGCTGTGCGGCGCCCTGATCTCTTGTCTGACAGGACCAACCAAGCGCAGCACACTGGCACCT
GGACTGCTGTGGTGGGACCTGGCAAGGCAGACCGCATCTGTGGCACCAAAGGAGGAGGTGGCCATCCTGG
ACGATAATCTGGTGAAGGGCCCTGAGGAGCTGCCAACAGGCAATAAGAAGCCACCCGGCTTTCTGCCCAC
CAACGAGGATAGACTGTTCTTTCTGGGACAGAAGGAGCTGGAGGGAGCAGGAAGCTGGACACCTTGCGTG
GGACACGACGGAGGAAGGGATCAGCAGGAGACCAACCTG
